>Addgene plasmid #143417 | TFORF0582 | addgene full sequence | sequence record 397878 | Addgene NGS Result
TTAATGTAGTCTTATGCAATACTCTTGTAGTCTTGCAACATGGTAACGATGAGTTAGCAACATGCCTTAC
AAGGAGAGAAAAAGCACCGTGCATGCCGATTGGTGGAAGTAAGGTGGTACGATCGTGCCTTATTAGGAAG
GCAACAGACGGGTCTGACATGGATTGGACGAACCACTGAATTGCCGCATTGCAGAGATATTGTATTTAAG
TGCCTAGCTCGATACATAAACGGGTCTCTCTGGTTAGACCAGATCTGAGCCTGGGAGCTCTCTGGCTAAC
TAGGGAACCCACTGCTTAAGCCTCAATAAAGCTTGCCTTGAGTGCTTCAAGTAGTGTGTGCCCGTCTGTT
GTGTGACTCTGGTAACTAGAGATCCCTCAGACCCTTTTAGTCAGTGTGGAAAATCTCTAGCAGTGGCGCC
CGAACAGGGACTTGAAAGCGAAAGGGAAACCAGAGGAGCTCTCTCGACGCAGGACTCGGCTTGCTGAAGC
GCGCACGGCAAGAGGCGAGGGGCGGCGACTGGTGAGTACGCCAAAAATTTTGACTAGCGGAGGCTAGAAG
GAGAGAGATGGGTGCGAGAGCGTCAGTATTAAGCGGGGGAGAATTAGATCGCGATGGGAAAAAATTCGGT
TAAGGCCAGGGGGAAAGAAAAAATATAAATTAAAACATATAGTATGGGCAAGCAGGGAGCTAGAACGATT
CGCAGTTAATCCTGGCCTGTTAGAAACATCAGAAGGCTGTAGACAAATACTGGGACAGCTACAACCATCC
CTTCAGACAGGATCAGAAGAACTTAGATCATTATATAATACAGTAGCAACCCTCTATTGTGTGCATCAAA
GGATAGAGATAAAAGACACCAAGGAAGCTTTAGACAAGATAGAGGAAGAGCAAAACAAAAGTAAGACCAC
CGCACAGCAAGCGGCCGCTGATCTTCAGACCTGGAGGAGGAGATATGAGGGACAATTGGAGAAGTGAATT
ATATAAATATAAAGTAGTAAAAATTGAACCATTAGGAGTAGCACCCACCAAGGCAAAGAGAAGAGTGGTG
CAGAGAGAAAAAAGAGCAGTGGGAATAGGAGCTTTGTTCCTTGGGTTCTTGGGAGCAGCAGGAAGCACTA
TGGGCGCAGCGTCAATGACGCTGACGGTACAGGCCAGACAATTATTGTCTGGTATAGTGCAGCAGCAGAA
CAATTTGCTGAGGGCTATTGAGGCGCAACAGCATCTGTTGCAACTCACAGTCTGGGGCATCAAGCAGCTC
CAGGCAAGAATCCTGGCTGTGGAAAGATACCTAAAGGATCAACAGCTCCTGGGGATTTGGGGTTGCTCTG
GAAAACTCATTTGCACCACTGCTGTGCCTTGGAATGCTAGTTGGAGTAATAAATCTCTGGAACAGATTTG
GAATCACACGACCTGGATGGAGTGGGACAGAGAAATTAACAATTACACAAGCTTAATACACTCCTTAATT
GAAGAATCGCAAAACCAGCAAGAAAAGAATGAACAAGAATTATTGGAATTAGATAAATGGGCAAGTTTGT
GGAATTGGTTTAACATAACAAATTGGCTGTGGTATATAAAATTATTCATAATGATAGTAGGAGGCTTGGT
AGGTTTAAGAATAGTTTTTGCTGTACTTTCTATAGTGAATAGAGTTAGGCAGGGATATTCACCATTATCG
TTTCAGACCCACCTCCCAACCCCGAGGGGACCCATGCATTGCATCTCAATTAGTCAGCAACCAGGTGTGG
AAAGTCCCCAGGCTCCCCAGCAGGCAGAAGTATGCAAAGCATGCGTCTCAATTAGTCAGCAACCATAGTC
CCGCCCCTAACTCCGCCCATCCCGCCCCTAACTCCGCCCAGTTCCGCCCATTCTCCGCCCCATGGCTGAC
TAATTTTTTTTATTTATGCAGAGGCCGAGGCCGCCTCGGCCTCTGAGCTATTCCAGAAGTAGTGAGGAGG
CTTTTTTGGAGGCCTAGGCTTTTGCAAAAAGCTTTCTAGAGGTACCACCGGAGCTTACCATGACCGAGTA
CAAGCCCACGGTGCGCCTCGCCACCCGCGACGACGTCCCCAGGGCCGTACGCACCCTCGCCGCCGCGTTC
GCCGACTACCCCGCCACGCGCCACACCGTCGATCCGGACCGCCACATCGAGCGGGTCACCGAGCTGCAAG
AACTCTTCCTCACGCGCGTCGGGCTCGACATCGGCAAGGTGTGGGTCGCGGACGACGGCGCCGCCGTGGC
GGTCTGGACCACGCCGGAGAGCGTCGAAGCGGGGGCGGTGTTCGCCGAGATCGGCCCGCGCATGGCCGAG
TTGAGCGGTTCCCGGCTGGCCGCGCAGCAACAGATGGAAGGCCTCCTGGCGCCGCACCGGCCCAAGGAGC
CCGCGTGGTTCCTGGCCACCGTCGGCGTCTCGCCCGACCACCAGGGCAAGGGTCTGGGCAGCGCCGTCGT
GCTCCCCGGAGTGGAGGCGGCCGAGCGCGCCGGGGTGCCCGCCTTCCTGGAGACCTCCGCGCCCCGCAAC
CTCCCCTTCTACGAGCGGCTCGGCTTCACCGTCACCGCCGACGTCGAGGTGCCCGAAGGACCGCGCACCT
GGTGCATGACCCGCAAGCCCGGTGCCAGTTAACGAATTCTAGATCTTGAGACAAATGGCAGTATTCATCC
ACAATTTTAAAAGAAAAGGGGGGATTGGGGGGTACAGTGCAGGGGAAAGAATAGTAGACATAATAGCAAC
AGACATACAAACTAAAGAATTACAAAAACAAATTACAAAAATTCAAAATTTTCGGGTTTATTACAGGGAC
AGCAGAGATCCACTTTGGCGCCGGCTCGAGGCCTGCAGGTGCAAAGATGGATAAAGTTTTAAACAGAGAG
GAATCTTTGCAGCTAATGGACCTTCTAGGTCTTGAAAGGAGTGGGAATTGGCTCCGGTGCCCGTCAGTGG
GCAGAGCGCACATCGCCCACAGTCCCCGAGAAGTTGGGGGGAGGGGTCGGCAATTGAACCGGTGCCTAGA
GAAGGTGGCGCGGGGTAAACTGGGAAAGTGATGTCGTGTACTGGCTCCGCCTTTTTCCCGAGGGTGGGGG
AGAACCGTATATAAGTGCAGTAGTCGCCGTGAACGTTCTTTTTCGCAACGGGTTTGCCGCCAGAACACAG
GTAAGTGCCGTGTGTGGTTCCCGCGGGCCTGGCCTCTTTACGGGTTATGGCCCTTGCGTGCCTTGAATTA
CTTCCACCTGGCTGCAGTACGTGATTCTTGATCCCGAGCTTCGGGTTGGAAGTGGGTGGGAGAGTTCGAG
GCCTTGCGCTTAAGGAGCCCCTTCGCCTCGTGCTTGAGTTGAGGCCTGGCCTGGGCGCTGGGGCCGCCGC
GTGCGAATCTGGTGGCACCTTCGCGCCTGTCTCGCTGCTTTCGATAAGTCTCTAGCCATTTAAAATTTTT
GATGACCTGCTGCGACGCTTTTTTTCTGGCAAGATAGTCTTGTAAATGCGGGCCAAGATCTGCACACTGG
TATTTCGGTTTTTGGGGCCGCGGGCGGCGACGGGGCCCGTGCGTCCCAGCGCACATGTTCGGCGAGGCGG
GGCCTGCGAGCGCGGCCACCGAGAATCGGACGGGGGTAGTCTCAAGCTGGCCGGCCTGCTCTGGTGCCTG
GCCTCGCGCCGCCGTGTATCGCCCCGCCCTGGGCGGCAAGGCTGGCCCGGTCGGCACCAGTTGCGTGAGC
GGAAAGATGGCCGCTTCCCGGCCCTGCTGCAGGGAGCTCAAAATGGAGGACGCGGCGCTCGGGAGAGCGG
GCGGGTGAGTCACCCACACAAAGGAAAAGGGCCTTTCCGTCCTCAGCCGTCGCTTCATGTGACTCCACGG
AGTACCGGGCGCCGTCCAGGCACCTCGATTAGTTCTCGAGCTTTTGGAGTACGTCGTCTTTAGGTTGGGG
GGAGGGGTTTTATGCGATGGAGTTTCCCCACACTGAGTGGGTGGAGACTGAAGTTAGGCCAGCTTGGCAC
TTGATGTAATTCTCCTTGGAATTTGCCCTTTTTGAGTTTGGATCTTGGTTCATTCTCAAGCCTCAGACAG
TGGTTCAAAGTTTTTTTCTTCCATTTCAGGTGTCGTGAGGCTAGCACCGCCACCATGGATGACCCGAGGT
ATGGAATGTGTCCTCTCAAGGGAGCAAGTGGATGCCCTGGGGCTGAGAGGAGTCTTCTGGTGCAGTCTTA
TTTTGAAAAGGGGCCATTGACGTTTAGGGATGTGGCCATAGAATTCTCTCTGGAGGAGTGGCAATGCCTG
GACAGTGCTCAGCAGGGTTTGTATAGGAAAGTGATGTTAGAGAACTACAGAAACCTGGTCTTCTTGGCAG
GTATTGCTCTCACTAAGCCAGACCTGATCACCTGTCTGGAGCAAGGAAAAGAGCCCTGGAATATAAAGAG
ACATGAGATGGTAGCCAAACCCCCAGTTATATGTTCTCATTTTCCCCAAGACCTTTGGGCAGAGCAGGAC
ATTAAAGATTCTTTTCAAGAAGCGATTCTGAAAAAATATGGAAAATATGGACATGACAATTTACAGTTAC
AAAAAGGCTGTAAAAGTGTGGATGAGTGTAAAGTGCACAAAGAACATGATAACAAATTAAACCAGTGTTT
GATAACTACCCAGAGCAACATATTTCAATGTGATCCATCTGCAAAAGTCTTTCATACATTTTCAAATTCA
AACAGACATAAGATAAGACATACTAGAAAGAAACCTTTCAAATGTAAAAAATGTGAAAAATCATTTTGCA
TGCTTTTACACCTAACTCAACATAAAAGATTTCATATTACAGAGAATTCCTACCAATGTAAAGATTGTGG
CAAAGCCTTCAACTGGTTCTCAACCCTTACTACACACAGGAGAATTCATACTGGAGAGAAACCCTACAAA
TGTGAAGAATGTGGGAAAGCATTTAACCGGTCCTCACACCTTACTACACATAAGATAATTCATACTGGAG
AGAAACCATACAGATGTGAAGAATGTGGGAAAGCTTTTAACCGGTCTTCACACCTTACTACACATAAAAG
AATTCATACTGGAGTGAAACCCTACAAATGTACAGAATGTGGCAAAGCTTTTAACCGGTCCTCACACCTT
ACTACACACAGGATAATTCATACTGGAGAGAAACCCTACAAATGTGAAGAATGTGGCAAAGCCTTTAACC
AGTCCTCAACCCTTACTACACATAAGATAACTCATGCTGGAGAGAAACCTTACAAATGTGAAGAATGTGG
CAAAGCTTTTTACCGATTCTCATACCTTACTAAACATAAGACAAGTCATACTGGAGAGAAATTCTACAAA
TGTGAAGAATGCGGCAAAGGCTTTAACTGGTCCTCAGCCCTCACTAAACATAAGAGAATTCATACTGGAG
AGAAACCCTACAAATGTGAAGAATGTGGCAAAGCTTTTAATGAGTCCTCAAACCTTACTACCCATAAGAT
GATTCATACTGGAGAGAAACCCTACAAATGTGACGAATGTGGCAAAGCCTTTAACCGGTCCTCACAACTA
ACTGCACATAAGATGATTCATACTGGAGAGAAACCCTACAAATGTGAGGAATGTGGCAAAGCTTTTAACC
GATCCTCAACCCTTACTAAACATAAGATAACTCATACTGGAGAGAAATCTTACAAATGGGAAGAATGTGG
TAAAGACTTTAACCAGTCCCTAAGCCTTATTAAACAAAATAACTCATACTGGAGAGAAACCCTACAAATG
TAGTAATGAACTAGTCCGTAACTTGAAAGTATTTCGATTTCTTGGCTTTATATATCTTGTGGAAAGGACG
AACGAGGTCATTAATCGCTCTCGCGACGCGTTAAGTCGACAATCAACCTCTGGATTACAAAATTTGTGAA
AGATTGACTGGTATTCTTAACTATGTTGCTCCTTTTACGCTATGTGGATACGCTGCTTTAATGCCTTTGT
ATCATGCTATTGCTTCCCGTATGGCTTTCATTTTCTCCTCCTTGTATAAATCCTGGTTGCTGTCTCTTTA
TGAGGAGTTGTGGCCCGTTGTCAGGCAACGTGGCGTGGTGTGCACTGTGTTTGCTGACGCAACCCCCACT
GGTTGGGGCATTGCCACCACCTGTCAGCTCCTTTCCGGGACTTTCGCTTTCCCCCTCCCTATTGCCACGG
CGGAACTCATCGCCGCCTGCCTTGCCCGCTGCTGGACAGGGGCTCGGCTGTTGGGCACTGACAATTCCGT
GGTGTTGTCGGGGAAATCATCGTCCTTTCCTTGGCTGCTCGCCTGTGTTGCCACCTGGATTCTGCGCGGG
ACGTCCTTCTGCTACGTCCCTTCGGCCCTCAATCCAGCGGACCTTCCTTCCCGCGGCCTGCTGCCGGCTC
TGCGGCCTCTTCCGCGTCTTCGCCTTCGCCCTCAGACGAGTCGGATCTCCCTTTGGGCCGCCTCCCCGCG
TCGACTTTAAGACCAATGACTTACAAGGCAGCTGTAGATCTTAGCCACTTTTTAAAAGAAAAGGGGGGAC
TGGAAGGGCTAATTCACTCCCAACGAAGACAAGATCTGCTTTTTGCTTGTACTGGGTCTCTCTGGTTAGA
CCAGATCTGAGCCTGGGAGCTCTCTGGCTAACTAGGGAACCCACTGCTTAAGCCTCAATAAAGCTTGCCT
TGAGTGCTTCAAGTAGTGTGTGCCCGTCTGTTGTGTGACTCTGGTAACTAGAGATCCCTCAGACCCTTTT
AGTCAGTGTGGAAAATCTCTAGCAGTACGTATAGTAGTTCATGTCATCTTATTATTCAGTATTTATAACT
TGCAAAGAAATGAATATCAGAGAGTGAGAGGAACTTGTTTATTGCAGCTTATAATGGTTACAAATAAAGC
AATAGCATCACAAATTTCACAAATAAAGCATTTTTTTCACTGCATTCTAGTTGTGGTTTGTCCAAACTCA
TCAATGTATCTTATCATGTCTGGCTCTAGCTATCCCGCCCCTAACTCCGCCCATCCCGCCCCTAACTCCG
CCCAGTTCCGCCCATTCTCCGCCCCATGGCTGACTAATTTTTTTTATTTATGCAGAGGCCGAGGCCGCCT
CGGCCTCTGAGCTATTCCAGAAGTAGTGAGGAGGCTTTTTTGGAGGCCTAGGGACGTACCCAATTCGCCC
TATAGTGAGTCGTATTACGCGCGCTCACTGGCCGTCGTTTTACAACGTCGTGACTGGGAAAACCCTGGCG
TTACCCAACTTAATCGCCTTGCAGCACATCCCCCTTTCGCCAGCTGGCGTAATAGCGAAGAGGCCCGCAC
CGATCGCCCTTCCCAACAGTTGCGCAGCCTGAATGGCGAATGGG
[124 nt withheld, positions 7325-7448]
C
[91 nt withheld, positions 7450-7540]
A
[49 nt withheld, positions 7542-7590]
CCTTTGACGTTGGAGTCCACGTTCTTT
[37 nt withheld, positions 7618-7654]
ACCCTATCTCGGTCTATTCTTTTGATTTATAAGGGATTTTGCCGATTTCGGCCTATTGGTTAAAAAATGA
GCTGATTTAACAAAAATTTAACGCGAATTTTAACAAAATATTAACGCTTACAATTTAGGTGGCACTTTTC
GGGGAAATGTGCGCGGAACCCCTATTTGTTTATTTTTCTAAATACATTCAAATATGTATCCGCTCATGAG
ACAATAACCCTGATAAATGCTTCAATAATATTGAAAAAGGAAGAGTATGAGTATTCAACATTTCCGTGTC
GCCCTTATTCCCTTTTTTGCGGCATTTTGCCTTCCTGTTTTTGCTCACCCAGAAACGCTGGTGAAAGTAA
AAGATGCTGAAGATCAGTTGGGTGCACGAGTGGGTTACATCGAACTGGATCTCAACAGCGGTAAGATCCT
TGAGAGTTTTCGCCCCGAAGAACGTTTTCCAATGATGAGCACTTTTAAAGTTCTGCTATGTGGCGCGGTA
TTATCCCGTATTGACGCCGGGCAAGAGCAACTCGGTCGCCGCATACACTATTCTCAGAATGACTTGGTTG
AGTACTCACCAGTCACAGAAAAGCATCTTACGGATGGCATGACAGTAAGAGAATTATGCAGTGCTGCCAT
AACCATGAGTGATAACACTGCGGCCAACTTACTTCTGACAACGATCGGAGGACCGAAGGAGCTAACCGCT
TTTTTGCACAACATGGGGGATCATGTAACTCGCCTTGATCGTTGGGAACCGGAGCTGAATGAAGCCATAC
CAAACGACGAGCGTGACACCACGATGCCTGTAGCAATGGCAACAACGTTGCGCAAACTATTAACTGGCGA
ACTACTTACTCTAGCTTCCCGGCAACAATTAATAGACTGGATGGAGGCGGATAAAGTTGCAGGACCACTT
CTGCGCTCGGCCCTTCCGGCTGGCTGGTTTATTGCTGATAAATCTGGAGCCGGTGAGCGTGGGTCTCGCG
GTATCATTGCAGCACTGGGGCCAGATGGTAAGCCCTCCCGTATCGTAGTTATCTACACGACGGGGAGTCA
GGCAACTATGGATGAACGAAATAGACAGATCGCTGAGATAGGTGCCTCACTGATTAAGCATTGGTAACTG
TCAGACCAAGTTTACTCATATATACTTTAGATTGATTTAAAACTTCATTTTTAATTTAAAAGGATCTAGG
TGAAGATCCTTTTTGATAATCTCATGACCAAAATCCCTTAACGTGAGTTTTCGTTCCACTGAGCGTCAGA
CCCCGTAGAAAAGATCAAAGGATCTTCTTGAGATCCTTTTTTTCTGCGCGTAATCTGCTGCTTGCAAACA
AAAAAACCACCGCTACCAGCGGTGGTTTGTTTGCCGGATCAAGAGCTACCAACTCTTTTTCCGAAGGTAA
CTGGCTTCAGCAGAGCGCAGATACCAAATACTGTTCTTCTAGTGTAGCCGTAGTTAGGCCACCACTTCAA
GAACTCTGTAGCACCGCCTACATACCTCGCTCTGCTAATCCTGTTACCAGTGGCTGCTGCCAGTGGCGAT
AAGTCGTGTCTTACCGGGTTGGACTCAAGACGATAGTTACCGGATAAGGCGCAGCGGTCGGGCTGAACGG
GGGGTTCGTGCACACAGCCCAGCTTGGAGCGAACGACCTACACCGAACTGAGATACCTACAGCGTGAGCT
ATGAGAAAGCGCCACGCTTCCCGAAGGGAGAAAGGCGGACAGGTATCCGGTAAGCGGCAGGGTCGGAACA
GGAGAGCGCACGAGGGAGCTTCCAGGGGGAAACGCCTGGTATCTTTATAGTCCTGTCGGGTTTCGCCACC
TCTGACTTGAGCGTCGATTTTTGTGATGCTCGTCAGGGGGGCGGAGCCTATGGAAAAACGCCAGCAACGC
GGCCTTTTTACGGTTCCTGGCCTTTTGCTGGCCTTTTGCTCACATGTTCTTTCCTGCGTTATCCCCTGAT
TCTGTGGATAACCGTATTACCGCCTTTGAGTGAGCTGATACCGCTCGCCGCAGCCGAACGACCGAGCGCA
GCGAGTCAGTGAGCGAGGAAGCGGAAGAGCGCCCAATACGCAAACCGCCTCTCCCCGCGCGTTGGCCGAT
TCATTAATGCAGCTGGCACGACAGGTTTCCCGACTGGAAAGCGGGCAGTGAGCGCAACGCAATTAATGTG
AGTTAGCTCACTCATTAGGCACCCCAGGCTTTACACTTTATGCTTCCGGCTCGTATGTTGTGTGGAATTG
TGAGCGGATAACAATTTCACACAGGAAACAGCTATGACCATGATTACGCCAAGCGCGCAATTAACCCTCA
CTAAAGGGAACAAAAGCTGGAGCTGCAAGC
Features (pLannotate 1.2.2; 31 found; start..end, strand, type, name):
      5..231     +  promoter       RSV promoter: Rous sarcoma virus enhancer/promoter
    232..412     +  LTR            5' LTR (truncated): truncated 5' long terminal repeat (LTR) from HIV-1
    459..584     +  misc_feature   HIV-1 Ψ: packaging signal of human immunodeficiency virus type 1
    568..931     +  CDS            HIV-1 gag (fragment): gag protein from human immunodeficiency virus 1; gag
   1077..1310    +  misc_feature   RRE: The Rev response element (RRE) of HIV-1 allows for Rev-dependent mRNA export from the nucleus to the cytoplasm.
   1687..1713    +  CDS            Rev (fragment): human immunodeficiency virus 1 (HIV-1) Rev protein; rev; enhances nuclear export of unspliced and incompletely spliced viral mRNAs
   1720..1743    +  promoter       SV40 promoter (fragment): SV40 early promoter
   1744..1815    +  promoter       SV40 promoter (fragment): SV40 enhancer and early promoter
   1839..1974    +  rep_origin     SV40 ori: SV40 origin of replication
   2020..2616    +  CDS            PuroR (fragment): puromycin N-acetyltransferase; pac from Streptomyces; confers resistance to puromycin
   2665..2782    +  misc_feature   cPPT/CTS: central polypurine tract and central termination sequence of HIV-1
   2847..2913    +  CDS            small t antigen (fragment): SV40 (simian virus 40) small t antigen
   2920..4098    +  promoter       EF-1α promoter: strong constitutive promoter for human elongation factor EF-1α
   4115..4726    +  CDS            ZNF100 (fragment): ZN100_HUMAN - Experimental evidence at protein level: Swiss-Prot protein existence level 1. May be involved in transcriptional regulation. From Homo sapiens (Human).
   5756..5809    +  promoter       U6 promoter (fragment): RNA polymerase III promoter for human U6 snRNA
   5851..6439    +  misc_feature   WPRE: woodchuck hepatitis virus posttranscriptional regulatory element
   6490..6509    +  misc_feature   cPPT/CTS (fragment): central polypurine tract and central termination sequence of HIV-1
   6511..6744    +  LTR            3' LTR (ΔU3): self-inactivating 3' long terminal repeat (LTR) from HIV-1
   6822..6943    +  polyA_signal   SV40 poly(A) signal: SV40 polyadenylation signal
   6983..7118    +  rep_origin     SV40 ori: SV40 origin of replication
   7139..7157    -  promoter       T7 promoter: promoter for bacteriophage T7 RNA polymerase
   7165..7320    +  CDS            lacZα (fragment): LacZα fragment of β-galactosidase; lacZ fragment
   7325..7753    +  rep_origin     f1 ori (sequence partly withheld): f1 bacteriophage origin of replication; arrow indicates direction of (+) strand synthesis
   7806..7910    +  promoter       AmpR promoter: bla
   7911..8771    +  CDS            AmpR: β-lactamase; bla; confers resistance to ampicillin, carbenicillin, and related antibiotics
   8942..9530    +  rep_origin     ori: high-copy-number ColE1/pMB1/pBR322/pUC origin of replication
   9713..9805    +  CDS            lacI (fragment): lac repressor; lacI; The lac repressor binds to the lac operator to inhibit transcription in E. coli. This inhibition can be relieved by adding lactose or isopropyl-β-D-thiogalactopyranoside (IPTG).
   9818..9839    +  protein_bind   CAP binding site: CAP binding activates transcription in the presence of cAMP. E. coli catabolite activator protein
   9854..9884    +  promoter       lac promoter: promoter for the E. coli lac operon
   9892..9908    +  protein_bind   lac operator: The lac repressor binds to the lac operator to inhibit transcription in E. coli. This inhibition can be relieved by adding lactose or isopropyl-β-D-thiogalactopyranoside (IPTG). lac repressor encoded by lacI
   9953..9971    +  promoter       T3 promoter: promoter for bacteriophage T3 RNA polymerase
