[The description below was written by a language model from this plasmid's Addgene catalogue record and pLannotate feature annotations shown in this document.]
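Description:
TFORF0582 is a third-generation, self-inactivating lentiviral expression plasmid built on the pLX_TRC317 backbone. It carries the human zinc-finger gene ZNF100 as one member of a barcoded transcription factor ORF collection. In bacteria it is maintained by a high-copy ColE1/pUC-type origin and selected with ampicillin through the bla gene. An f1 origin and remnants of a lacZα/lac promoter cloning region, flanked by T7 and T3 promoters, are also present in the backbone. The depositor notes that the plasmid may recombine, which is common for LTR-containing vectors.

The viral cassette begins with an RSV promoter fused to a truncated HIV-1 5' LTR, which drives production of the genomic RNA in packaging cells. This is followed by the Ψ packaging signal with a partial gag sequence, the Rev response element for nuclear export, and a cPPT/CTS. The cassette ends in a ΔU3 3' LTR followed by an SV40 polyadenylation signal.

Within the provirus, an SV40 early promoter drives puromycin N-acetyltransferase for selection of transduced mammalian cells. Downstream, a full EF-1α promoter drives the ZNF100 ORF, and a WPRE enhances transcript stability and expression. The catalogue lists the insert at about 1.7 kb, whereas the automated annotation labels only the first ~600 bp as ZNF100. The remainder of the interval before the WPRE is unannotated apart from a short U6 promoter fragment match.

The record states that each construct carries a unique 24-bp barcode, but its position is not annotated in the feature table. The barcode allows the overexpressed factor to be identified in pooled screens, such as those testing transcription factors for their ability to direct cell differentiation.
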