Addgene plasmid #143417: TFORF0582
Purpose: Lentiviral vector for overexpressing transcription factor ORFs with unique 24-bp barcodes. Barcodes facilitate identification of transcription factors in pooled screens.
Depositing lab: Feng Zhang. Depositing organization: Broad Institute. Publication: A transcription factor atlas of directed differentiation. Joung J, Ma S, Tay T, Geiger-Schuller KR, Kirchgatterer PC, Verdine VK, Guo B, Arias-Garcia MA, Allen WE, Singh A, Kuksenko O, Abudayyeh OO, Gootenberg JS, Fu Z, Macrae RK, Buenrostro JD, Regev A, Zhang F. Cell. 2023 Jan 5;186(1):209-229.e26. doi: 10.1016/j.cell.2022.11.026. PubMed 36608654.
Backbone
  Vector backbone: pLX_TRC317
  Backbone manufacturer: Broad Institute Genetic Perturbation Platform
  Backbone size w/o insert (bp): 8264
  Vector type: Mammalian Expression, Lentiviral
  Selectable markers: Puromycin
Growth in bacteria
  Bacterial resistance: Ampicillin, 100 μg/mL
  Growth temperature: 37°C
  Growth strain: NEB Stable
  Copy number: High Copy
Gene/Insert
  Gene/Insert name: ZNF100
  Species: H. sapiens (human)
  Insert size (bp): 1730
  Entrez Gene: ZNF100 (a.k.a. FLJ44587)
  Promoter: EF1a
  Cloning method: Unknown
  Sequencing primers: 5′ GGGTGGAGACTGAAGTTAGGCCAG; 3′ CACATAGCGTAAAAGGAGCAACATAG
Terms and licenses: Academic/Nonprofit Terms; Industry Terms: Not Available to Industry
Depositor comments: NM_173531,ENST00000358296 . The transcription factor ORF portion of this plasmid was synthesized by Genewiz. Please test multiple small colonies in case of plasmid recombination. To make this collection available in a timely manner, a portion of this collection was not fully sequenced by Addgene. If an Addgene verified full plasmid sequence is not available, please contact us prior to placing an order to request the full sequence.
How to cite: TFORF0582 was a gift from Feng Zhang (Addgene plasmid # 143417 ; http://n2t.net/addgene:143417 ; RRID:Addgene_143417)
