>Addgene plasmid #143417 | TFORF0582 | depositor partial sequence | sequence record 282389 | Insert
ACCGCCACCATGGATGACCCGAGGTATGGAATGTGTCCTCTCAAGGGAGCAAGTGGATGCCCTGGGGCTG
AGAGGAGTCTTCTGGTGCAGTCTTATTTTGAAAAGGGGCCATTGACGTTTAGGGATGTGGCCATAGAATT
CTCTCTGGAGGAGTGGCAATGCCTGGACAGTGCTCAGCAGGGTTTGTATAGGAAAGTGATGTTAGAGAAC
TACAGAAACCTGGTCTTCTTGGCAGGTATTGCTCTCACTAAGCCAGACCTGATCACCTGTCTGGAGCAAG
GAAAAGAGCCCTGGAATATAAAGAGACATGAGATGGTAGCCAAACCCCCAGTTATATGTTCTCATTTTCC
CCAAGACCTTTGGGCAGAGCAGGACATTAAAGATTCTTTTCAAGAAGCGATTCTGAAAAAATATGGAAAA
TATGGACATGACAATTTACAGTTACAAAAAGGCTGTAAAAGTGTGGATGAGTGTAAAGTGCACAAAGAAC
ATGATAACAAATTAAACCAGTGTTTGATAACTACCCAGAGCAACATATTTCAATGTGATCCATCTGCAAA
AGTCTTTCATACATTTTCAAATTCAAACAGACATAAGATAAGACATACTAGAAAGAAACCTTTCAAATGT
AAAAAATGTGAAAAATCATTTTGCATGCTTTTACACCTAACTCAACATAAAAGATTTCATATTACAGAGA
ATTCCTACCAATGTAAAGATTGTGGCAAAGCCTTCAACTGGTTCTCAACCCTTACTACACACAGGAGAAT
TCATACTGGAGAGAAACCCTACAAATGTGAAGAATGTGGGAAAGCATTTAACCGGTCCTCACACCTTACT
ACACATAAGATAATTCATACTGGAGAGAAACCATACAGATGTGAAGAATGTGGGAAAGCTTTTAACCGGT
CTTCACACCTTACTACACATAAAAGAATTCATACTGGAGTGAAACCCTACAAATGTACAGAATGTGGCAA
AGCTTTTAACCGGTCCTCACACCTTACTACACACAGGATAATTCATACTGGAGAGAAACCCTACAAATGT
GAAGAATGTGGCAAAGCCTTTAACCAGTCCTCAACCCTTACTACACATAAGATAACTCATGCTGGAGAGA
AACCTTACAAATGTGAAGAATGTGGCAAAGCTTTTTACCGATTCTCATACCTTACTAAACATAAGACAAG
TCATACTGGAGAGAAATTCTACAAATGTGAAGAATGCGGCAAAGGCTTTAACTGGTCCTCAGCCCTCACT
AAACATAAGAGAATTCATACTGGAGAGAAACCCTACAAATGTGAAGAATGTGGCAAAGCTTTTAATGAGT
CCTCAAACCTTACTACCCATAAGATGATTCATACTGGAGAGAAACCCTACAAATGTGACGAATGTGGCAA
AGCCTTTAACCGGTCCTCACAACTAACTGCACATAAGATGATTCATACTGGAGAGAAACCCTACAAATGT
GAGGAATGTGGCAAAGCTTTTAACCGATCCTCAACCCTTACTAAACATAAGATAACTCATACTGGAGAGA
AATCTTACAAATGGGAAGAATGTGGTAAAGACTTTAACCAGTCCCTAAGCCTTATTAAACAAAATAACTC
ATACTGGAGAGAAACCCTACAAATGTAGTAATGAACTAGTCCGTAACTTGAAAGTATTTCGATTTCTTGG
CTTTATATATCTTGTGGAAAGGACGAACGAGGTCATTAATCGCTCTCGCG
