>Addgene plasmid #143417 | TFORF0582 | depositor partial sequence | sequence record 282390 | Barcode
ACGAGGTCATTAATCGCTCTCGCG
